Addgene plasmid #168003: APT3-Ykt6
Purpose: positive selection PACE Accessory Plasmid
Depositing lab: David Liu. Depositing organization: Broad Institute. Publication: Phage-assisted evolution of botulinum neurotoxin proteases with reprogrammed specificity. Blum TR, Liu H, Packer MS, Xiong X, Lee PG, Zhang S, Richter M, Minasov G, Satchell KJF, Dong M, Liu DR. Science. 2021 Feb 19;371(6531):803-810. doi: 10.1126/science.abf5972. PubMed 33602850.
Backbone
  Vector backbone: SC101
  Backbone manufacturer: David Liu Lab
  Vector type: Synthetic Biology
Growth in bacteria
  Bacterial resistance: Ampicillin, 100 μg/mL
  Growth temperature: 37°C
  Growth strain: DH5alpha
  Copy number: Low Copy
Gene/Insert
  Gene/Insert name: Ykt6(L161-L177)-T3'PAP
  Species: Synthetic
  Cloning method: Ligation Independent Cloning
Terms and licenses: Academic/Nonprofit Terms; Industry Terms: Not Available to Industry
Depositor comments: Additional insert: gIII/luxAB
How to cite: APT3-Ykt6 was a gift from David Liu (Addgene plasmid # 168003 ; http://n2t.net/addgene:168003 ; RRID:Addgene_168003)
