[The description below was written by a language model from this plasmid's Addgene catalogue record and pLannotate feature annotations shown in this document.]
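Description:
APT3-Ykt6 is a low-copy bacterial accessory plasmid built for positive selection in phage-assisted continuous evolution (PACE). It is catalogued as a synthetic biology vector on an SC101 backbone, and the roughly 10 kb sequence record shows the pSC101 origin with its required Rep101 (RepA) replication protein. Selection in E. coli is through an ampicillin resistance cassette (bla under its own promoter).

The payload has two divergently oriented modules. The first is the listed insert, Ykt6(L161-L177)-T3'PAP, which by its name is a protease-activated RNA polymerase. The feature table annotates a T7 lysozyme fragment followed by a T7-type RNA polymerase coding sequence. This fits a design in which the polymerase is tethered to its natural inhibitor, T7 lysozyme, through a linker carrying residues L161–L177 of the SNARE protein Ykt6. Cleavage of that linker by a protease would release the polymerase from inhibition. The linker itself is not annotated, and the record does not state which promoter drives this fusion. The "T3" designation, together with the T3 promoter in the second module, suggests the polymerase has T3 promoter specificity, although the annotation tool matched it to T7 RNA polymerase.

The second module, on the opposite strand, places M13 gene III (annotated as a fragment) followed by luxA and luxB behind the T3 promoter, insulated by rrnB T1 terminators. Gene III encodes the minor coat protein pIII needed for phage infectivity. Its expression therefore links cleavage of the Ykt6 sequence to propagation of phage encoding the evolving protease, while luxAB gives a luminescence readout of the same activity. The associated work concerns evolving botulinum neurotoxin proteases with reprogrammed substrate specificity.
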