Features (pLannotate 1.2.2; 12 found; start..end, strand, type, name):
    107..211     +  promoter       AmpR promoter: bla
    212..1072    +  CDS            AmpR: β-lactamase; bla; confers resistance to ampicillin, carbenicillin, and related antibiotics
   1123..1169    +  terminator     rrnB T1 terminator: transcription terminator T1 from the E. coli rrnB gene
   1355..1806    +  CDS            T7 lysozyme (fragment): lysozyme from bacteriophage T7 inhibitor of T7 RNA polymerase
   1916..4561    +  CDS            RPOL_BPT7: Experimental evidence at protein level: Swiss-Prot protein existence level 1. Highly processive DNA-dependent RNA polymerase that catalyzes the transcription of class II and class III viral genes. Recognizes a specific promoter sequence and enters first into an 'abortive phase' where very short transcripts are synthesized and released before proceeding to the processive transcription of long RNA chains. Unwinds the double-stranded DNA to expose the coding strand for templating. Participates in the initiation of viral DNA replication presumably by making primers accessible to the DNA polymerase
   4661..5641    -  CDS            LuxB: LuxB luciferase subunit; luxB; from the Photorhabdus luminescens bioluminescence operon
   5705..6784    -  CDS            luxA (sequence partly withheld): LUXA1_PHOLU - Experimental evidence at protein level: Swiss-Prot protein existence level 1. Light-emitting reaction in luminous bacteria. From Photorhabdus luminescens (Xenorhabdus luminescens).
   6784..8057    -  CDS            M13 gene III (fragment) (sequence partly withheld): pIII; III; minor coat protein
   8239..8257    -  promoter       T3 promoter: promoter for bacteriophage T3 RNA polymerase
   8282..8326    -  terminator     rrnB T1 terminator: transcription terminator T1 from the E. coli rrnB gene
   8821..9043    +  rep_origin     pSC101 ori: low-copy replication origin that requires the Rep101 protein
   9091..10041   +  CDS            Rep101: RepA protein needed for replication with the pSC101 origin; rep101
>Addgene plasmid #168003 | APT3-Ykt6 | addgene full sequence | sequence record 330808 | Addgene NGS Result
ACGGCCTATTTGGCCTAAGGGCCTCGTGATACGCCTATTTTTATAGGTTAATGTCATGATAATAATGGTT
TCTTAGACGTCAGGTGGCACTTTTCGGGGAAATGTGCGCGGAACCCCTATTTGTTTATTTTTCTAAATAC
ATTCAAATATGTATCCGCTCATGAGACAATAACCCTGATAAATGCTTCAATAATATTGAAAAAGGAAGAG
TATGAGTATTCAACATTTCCGTGTCGCCCTTATTCCCTTTTTTGCGGCATTTTGCCTTCCTGTTTTTGCT
CACCCAGAAACGCTGGTGAAAGTAAAAGATGCTGAAGATCAGTTGGGTGCACGAGTGGGTTACATCGAAC
TGGATCTCAACAGCGGTAAGATCCTTGAGAGTTTTCGCCCCGAAGAACGTTTTCCAATGATGAGCACTTT
TAAAGTTCTGCTATGTGGCGCGGTATTATCCCGTATTGACGCCGGGCAAGAGCAACTCGGTCGCCGCATA
CACTATTCTCAGAATGACTTGGTTGAGTACTCACCAGTCACAGAAAAGCATCTTACGGATGGCATGACAG
TAAGAGAATTATGCAGTGCTGCCATAACCATGAGTGATAACACTGCGGCCAACTTACTTCTGACAACGAT
CGGAGGACCGAAGGAGCTAACCGCTTTTTTGCACAACATGGGGGATCATGTAACTCGCCTTGATCGTTGG
GAACCGGAGCTGAATGAAGCCATACCAAACGACGAGCGTGACACCACGATGCCTGTAGCAATGGCAACAA
CGTTGCGCAAACTATTAACTGGCGAACTACTTACTCTAGCTTCCCGGCAACAATTAATAGACTGGATGGA
GGCGGATAAAGTTGCAGGACCACTTCTGCGCTCGGCCCTTCCGGCTGGCTGGTTTATTGCTGATAAATCT
GGAGCCGGTGAGCGTGGGTCTCGCGGTATCATTGCAGCACTGGGGCCAGATGGTAAGCCCTCCCGTATCG
TAGTTATCTACACGACGGGGAGTCAGGCAACTATGGATGAACGAAATAGACAGATCGCTGAGATAGGTGC
CTCACTGATTAAGCATTGGTAACGTAATGCTCTGCCAGTGTTACAACCAATTAACCAATTCTGATTTCCG
GTCAAATAAAACGAAAGGCTCAGTCGAAAGACTGGGCCTTTCGTTTTATTCTAGAGCACAGCTAACACCA
CGTCGTCCCTATCTGCTGCCCTAGGTCTATGAGTGGTTGCTGGATAACTTTACGGGCATGCATAAGGCTC
GTAATATATATTCAGGGAGACCACAACGGTTTCCCTCTACAAATAATTTTGTTTAACTTTTACTAGAGTT
CCTTCCTCGAAAGGAAAAAAAAAAATGGCTCGTGTACAGTTTAAACAACGTGAATCTACTGACGCAATCT
TTGTTCACTGCTCGGCTACCAAGCCAAGTCAGAATGTTGGTGTCCGTGAGATTCGCCAGTGGCACAAAGA
GCAGGGTTGGCTCGATGTGGGATACCACTTTATCATCAAGCGAGACGGTACTGTGGAGGCAGGACGAGAT
GAGATGGCTGTAGGCTCTCACGCTAAGGGTTACAACCACAACTCTATCGGCGTCTGCCTTGTTGGTGGTA
TCGACGATAAAGGTAAGTTCGACGCTAACTTTACGCCAGCCCAAATGCAATCCCTTCGCTCACTGCTTGT
CACACTGCTGGCTAAGTACGAAGGCGCTGTGCTTCGCGCCCATCATGAGGTGGCGCCGAAGGCTTCCCCT
TCGTTCGACCTTAAGCGTTGGTGGGAGAAGAACGAACTGGTCACATCTGACCGTGGTAGCGGCGGTGGTG
CGAGTGGTGGTGCGTTAGAACGCGGAGAAAAATTAGATGATCTTGTTTCAAAGAGCGAAGTTCTGGGCGG
TAGCGCAGGCAGTGGAGCGGGCGGTAACACGATTAACATCGCTAAGAACGACTTCTCTGACATCGAACTG
GCTGCTATCCCGTTCAACACTCTGGCTGACCATTACGGTGAGCGTTTAGCTCGCGAACAGTTGGCCCTTG
AGCATGAGTCTTACGAGATGGGTGAAGCACGCTTCCGCAAGATGTTTGAGCGTCAACTTAAAGCTGGTGA
GGTTGCGGATAACGCTGCCGCCAAGCCTCTCATCACTACCCTACTCCCTAAGATGATTGCACGCATCAAC
GACTGGTTTGAGGAAGTGAAAGCTAAGCTCGGCAGGCGCCCGACAGCCTTCCAGTTCCTGCAAGAAATCA
AGCCGGAAGCCGTAGCGTACATCACCATTAAGACCACTCTGGCTTGCCTAACCAGTGCTGACAATACAAC
CGTTCAGGCTGTAGCAAGCGCAATCGGTCGGGCCATTGAGGACGAGGCTCGCTTCGGTCGTATCCGTGAC
CTTGAAGCTAAGCACTTCAAGAAAAACGTTGAGGAACAACTCAACAAGCGCGTAGGGCACGTCTACAAGA
AAGCATTTATGCAAGTTGTCGAGGCTGACATGCTCTCTAAGGGTCTACTCGGTGGCGAGGCGTGGTCTTC
GTGGTATAAGAAAGACTCTATTCATGTAGGAGTACGCTGCATCGAGATGCTCATTAAGTCAACTGGAATG
GTTAGCTTACACCGCCAAAATGCTGGCGTAGTAGGTCAAGACTCTGAGACTATCGAACTCGCACCTGAAT
ACGCTGAGGCTATCGCAACCCGTGCAGGTGCGCTGGCTGGCATCTCTCCGATGTTCCAACCTTGCGTAGT
TCCTCCTAAGCCGTGGACTGGCATTACTGGTGGTGGCTATTGGGCTAACGGTCGTCGTCCTCTGGCGCTG
GTGCGTACTCACAGTAAGAAAGCACTGATGCGCTACGAAGACGTTTACATGCCTGAGGTGTACAAAGCGA
TTAACATTGCGCAAAACACCGCATGGAAAATCAACAAGAAAGTCCTAGCGGTCGCCAACGTAATCACCAA
GTGGAAGCATTGTCCGGTCGAGGACATCCCTGCGATTGAGCGTGAAGAACTCCCGATGAAACCGGAAGAC
ATCGACATGAATCCTGAGGCTCTCACCGCGTGGAAACGTGCTGCCGCTGCTGTGTACCGCAAGGACAAGG
CTCGCAAGTCTCGCCGTATCAGACTTGAGTTCATGCTTGAGCAAGCCAATAAGTTTGCTAACCATAAGGC
CATCTGGTTCCCTTACAACATGGACTGGCGCGGTCGTGTTTACGCTGTGTCAATGTTCAACCCGCAAGGT
AACGATATGACCAAAGGACTGCTTACGCTGGCGAAAGGTAAACCAATCGGTAAGGAAGGTTACTACTGGC
TGAAAATCCACGGTGCAAACTGTGCGGGTGTCGATAAGGTTCCGTTCCCTGAGCGCATCAAGTTCATTGA
GGAAAACCACGAGAACATCATGGCTTGCGCTAAGTCTCCACTGGAGAACACTTGGTGGGCTGAGCAAGAT
TCTCCGTTCTGCTTCCTTGCGTTCTGCTTTGAGTACGCTGGGGTACAGCACCACGGCCTGAGCTATAACT
GCTCCCTTCCGCTGGCGTTTGACGGGTCTTGCTCTGTCATCCAGCACTTCTCCGCGATGCTCCGAGATGA
GGTAGGTGGTCGCGCGGTTAACTTGCTTCCTAGTGAAACCGTTCAGGACATCTACGGGATTGTTGCTAAG
AAAGTCAACGAGATTCTACAAGCAGACGCAATCAATGGGACCGATAACGAAGTAGTTACCGTGACCGATG
AGAACACTGGTGAAATCTCTGAGAAAGTCAAGCTGGGCACTAAGGCACTGGCTGGTCAATGGCTGGCTTA
CGGTGTTACTCGCAGTGTGACTAAGCGTTCAGTCATGACGCTGGCTTACGGGTCCAAAGAGTTCGGCTTC
CGTCAACAAGTGCTGGACGATACCATTCAGCCAGCTATTGATTCCGGCAAGGGTCTGATGTTCACCCAGC
CGAATCAGGCTGCTAGATACATGGCTAAGCTGATTTGGGAATCTGTGAGCGTGACGGTGGTAGCTGCGGT
TGAAGCAATGAACTGGCTTAAGTCTGCTGCTAAGCTGCTGGCTGCTGAGGTCAAAGATAAGAAGACTGGA
GAGATTCTTCGCAAGCGTTGCGCTGTGCATTGGATAACTCCTGATGGTTTCCCTGTGTGGCAGGAATACA
AGAAGCCTATTCAGACGCGCTTGGACCTGATGTTCCTCGGTCAGTTCCGCTTACAGCTTACCATTAACAC
CAACAAAGATAGCGAGATTGATGCACACAAACAGGAGGCTGGTATCGCTCCTAACTTTGTACACAGCCAA
GACGGTAGCCACCTTCGTAAGACTGTAGTGTGGGCACACGAGAAGTACGGAATCGAATCTTTTGCACTGA
TTCACGACTCCTTCGGTACCATTCCGGCTGACGCTGCGAACCTGTTCAAAGCAGTGCGCGAAACTATGGT
TGACACATATGAGTCTTGTGATGTACTGGCTGATTTCTACGACCAGTTCGCTGACCAGTTGCACGAGTCT
CAATTGGACAAAATGCCAGCACTTCCGGCTAAAGGTAACTTGAACCTCCGTGACATCTTAGAGTCGGACT
TCGCGTTCGCGTAATGGAGATTTTCAACATGACGCCATGGGCATTAAAAAATGCCCTCTTGGGTTATCAA
GAGGGTCATTATATTTGCTGAGGAGTGCCGTTAATTAAGTTTAGGTATATTCCGTGTGGTACTTCTTAAT
ATTATCATCAACAATATTGATTACATTTTTTTGGCTCATCAAATCATTCATTGGTTCAAAGGACAGCAAT
ACACTTTTCGCACCACACTTTTCAATTGCCAACTTAGCCGCAGTTATACACTCCGTATAATTTCCGACAG
CGTTTTCTGCAATTATTTCTTCAAGTTTATTTTCGAAATTTTCATTAGGGTGCATTTCAAGAACATAATC
ACTAATAAATGCACGCGTCTCTTGTTTAGCTTTATTACTATCTTCGTTATAGTTAACTAATATCATTAAC
TGATGGTCTATCTCTGATAGGTCAACGTCATATTTATCCGCAACGGCTTTATATCTTTCAGCATATTCAT
ATCTAACATCATTAGAATCATCCCACTTAAAGATGAGAGGAATACCTTTTTTGGCCGCCCACTCAACAAT
ATGATGACTGGTTGCTGTTACATATTTCCGAGGTCCGCCTGGCGTATAAGCATGGGGATTTACAGATATT
TTAGGGAAGCTATAAAAATCGTTATCTGGATTACAATAGCCTGTTGTTAAAGCATCGTTAATGATTTCAT
AACACTCTTCAAATAGTTGCTGTTGATATTCAACCGGGCGATTAAAAAAATGCATTTCATCTTTTTTTTC
GCAATCACTAAACCCTAAAATAAATCTCCCTTCACTTAACTGATCCAATAAGCAAGCTTCCTCCGCTATG
CGGACAGGATGATGAGTTGTAATGATGTGATTTAATGAACCAATTTTAATTTTCTCTGTTAAACCGAGCA
GAAAACCAGAAACAGTCAGAGGAGCGCCGACAACACCATTATCTGAAAAATGATTTTCATACACTAAAAT
CTGTTCAAAATTCAACTTATCAACATACTCCGTTATTTCCTGCATGCGAACTATACTCTGTTCTTGAACA
GTTGTTGAATTGATGAAGTTAAGGAAGAACAATCCAAATTTGCTACCGCCACCGCCGCTACCGCCACCGC
CGCTACCGCCACCGCCGCTACCGCCACCGCCATAATATAATAGCGAACGTTGTTTTTCTTTAAGAAATGG
CATGACATCAGACTGGAAGAGCTTCATGGAAGCAATAATTTCGTCTACTGTTCCATTAGCTTCAAATCCA
CAACAAATATTTGATATTCCTGTAGCATCAATGTCTTTTTGAATTATGTCAATACATTCCTGCGGCGTTC
CCACGGGATTGATTTCGTAACTGTAATCAATACGGCGATTAGTATCTTTATGTCCTTTTAATACAAAGTC
ACGCCACTGCCCTTTATTGAAATCATAACCTCTTGTTTGGTCTGAATCATCAAAAATAGTCGTAGCATTC
ACATAAGAATCATACCAATGCCCCAGAAATTTCCGGCAAATCTCTTTCGCTTTAATTGAGTCATGATCTA
CAGATGTTATATATGATAAGCAATGGTCGATATTATGAATATCGTGCCCATATTCTTGAGCCACTTCATT
ATAAAGCTCAAGTTGTGCTTTCTTTTCGTTAGTATTTATAATCCAACTTAATATCATCGGTAGGCCAAAT
TGAGCAGCCCACTCAGTCGTCGAAGCTGATTCAGCCACCACATAAACCGGTGCGCCACCTCTGCTATACG
CCGCGGGGTTTACTTTTACCTTATGGAACTTGATATGTTCATTATCAGCTTCCATATATCCCTCTGTCAT
GCCATTCTTTATCAGCCCGTACCAGCATTCCGCTAAGGCGCGACTGTTATTCATATCTGTGCCGAATACG
CGAAAGTCCTTGTTGTAAAGCCCTCGGCAAATACCAAACCGAAATCGTCCTTTTGACATTTGATCCAATA
AATTCACATCTTCAAGTTGGCGTACTGGATGGGCTGTGGGAAGAACAATAGCGGCAGTTCCTACATTCAA
TTTTTTAGTCGCGCCAAGTAAATATGCAGCAGCGACATAAGGGTTACCAAGCAAACCAAACTCCGTGAAA
TGATGCTCCAGTAACCATACGGTATCAAAACCACACTCCTCAGAGATGCGACCTAATTTAACCAAACGTT
TCATTACCTCTGTTTGGGAAAATTGGGGAGGTTGGTATGTAAGCAAAAAGTTTCCAAATTTC
[37 nt withheld, positions 6783-6819]
A
[50 nt withheld, positions 6821-6870]
GCGGAACAGGTTGATCTTATCGCAGTCGATACTGAACTCGTAAGGTTTACCAGCGCCAAAGACAAAAGGG
CGACATTCAACCGATTGAGGGAGG
[35 nt withheld, positions 6965-6999]
T
[62 nt withheld, positions 7001-7062]
A
[41 nt withheld, positions 7064-7104]
A
[161 nt withheld, positions 7106-7266]
TCCCTCAGAGC
[82 nt withheld, positions 7278-7359]
GACAGGAGGTTGAGGCAGGTCAGACGATTGG
[176 nt withheld, positions 7391-7566]
C
[305 nt withheld, positions 7568-7872]
T
[98 nt withheld, positions 7874-7971]
G
[85 nt withheld, positions 7973-8057]
TTTTTTCCTTTTTACTGCACCTGCAGGTCTTTCTTATGAGTTACCTCCTGAACTTGGTAAACAGAACAAC
AAAGCTGCCTGATAGTGGCCTTTATTTTTGGCATAAATAACAGAATAAACACTGCACTGTGTATTCATTC
CAACGAGTGAATACACGGAGCAATGTCGCTCCTTCTTTCTCCCTTTAGTGAGGGTTAATTGTAGGGTCCC
TAAGTCTCCTCAGCAAAACGAAAGGCCCAGTCTTTCGACTGAGCCTTTCGTTTTATTTGACCGGATGTCC
TCTTGACAGTAAGACGGGTAAGCCTGTTGATGATACCGCTGCCTTACTGGGTGCATTAGCCAGTCTGAAT
GACCTGTCACGGGATAATCCGAAGTGGTCAGACTGGAAAATCAGAGGGCAGGAACTGCTGAACAGCAAAA
AGTCAGATAGCACCACATAGCAGACCCGCCATAAAACGCCCTGAGAAGCCCGTGACGGGCTTTTCTTGTA
TTATGGGTAGTTTCCTTGCATGAATCCATAAAAGGCGCCTGTAGTGCCATTTACCCCCATTCACTGCCAG
AGCCGTGAGCGCAGCGAACTGAATGTCACGAAAAAGACAGCGACTCAGGTGCCTGATGGTCGGAGACAAA
AGGAATATTCAGCGATTTGCCCGAGCTTGCGAGGGTGCTACTTAAGCCTTTAGGGTTTTAAGGTCTGTTT
TGTAGAGGAGCAAACAGCGTTTGCGACATCCTTTTGTAATACTGCGGAACTGACTAAAGTAGTGAGTTAT
ACACAGGGCTGGGATCTATTCTTTTTATCTTTTTTTATTCTTTCTTTATTCTATAAATTATAACCACTTG
AATATAAACAAAAAAAACACACAAAGGTCTAGCGGAATTTACAGAGGGTCTAGCAGAATTTACAAGTTTT
CCAGCAAAGGTCTAGCAGAATTTACAGATACCCACAACTCAAAGGAAAAGGACTAGTAATTATCATTGAC
TAGCCCATCTCAATTGGTATAGTGATTAAAATCACCTAGACCAATTGAGATGTATGTCTGAATTAGTTGT
TTTCAAAGCAAATGAACTAGCGATTAGTCGCTATGACTTAACGGAGCATGAAACCAAGCTAATTTTATGC
TGTGTGGCACTACTCAACCCCACGATTGAAAACCCTACAAGGAAAGAACGGACGGTATCGTTCACTTATA
ACCAATACGCTCAGATGATGAACATCAGTAGGGAAAATGCTTATGGTGTATTAGCTAAAGCAACCAGAGA
GCTGATGACGAGAACTGTGGAAATCAGGAATCCTTTGGTTAAAGGCTTTGAGATTTTCCAGTGGACAAAC
TATGCCAAGTTCTCAAGCGAAAAATTAGAATTAGTTTTTAGTGAAGAGATATTGCCTTATCTTTTCCAGT
TAAAAAAATTCATAAAATATAATCTGGAACATGTTAAGTCTTTTGAAAACAAATACTCTATGAGGATTTA
TGAGTGGTTATTAAAAGAACTAACACAAAAGAAAACTCACAAGGCAAATATAGAGATTAGCCTTGATGAA
TTTAAGTTCATGTTAATGCTTGAAAATAACTACCATGAGTTTAAAAGGCTTAACCAATGGGTTTTGAAAC
CAATAAGTAAAGATTTAAACACTTACAGCAATATGAAATTGGTGGTTGATAAGCGAGGCCGCCCGACTGA
TACGTTGATTTTCCAAGTTGAACTAGATAGACAAATGGATCTCGTAACCGAACTTGAGAACAACCAGATA
AAAATGAATGGTGACAAAATACCAACAACCATTACATCAGATTCCTACCTACGTAACGGACTAAGAAAAA
CACTACACGATGCTTTAACTGCAAAAATTCAGCTCACCAGTTTTGAGGCAAAATTTTTGAGTGACATGCA
AAGTAAGCATGATCTCAATGGTTCGTTCTCATGGCTCACGCAAAAACAACGAACCACACTAGAGAACATA
CTGGCTAAATACGGAAGGATCTGA
